>Addgene plasmid #200251 | OA-1055J | addgene full sequence | sequence record 393011 | Addgene NGS Result
TATCCACAGAATCAGGGGATAACGCAGGAAAGAACATGTGAGCAAAAGGCCAGCAAAAGGCCAGGAACCG
TAAAAAGGCCGCGTTGCTGGCGTTTTTCCATAGGCTCCGCCCCCCTGACGAGCATCACAAAAATCGACGC
TCAAGTCAGAGGTGGCGAAACCCGACAGGACTATAAAGATACCAGGCGTTTCCCCCTGGAAGCTCCCTCG
TGCGCTCTCCTGTTCCGACCCTGCCGCTTACCGGATACCTGTCCGCCTTTCTCCCTTCGGGAAGCGTGGC
GCTTTCTCATAGCTCACGCTGTAGGTATCTCAGTTCGGTGTAGGTCGTTCGCTCCAAGCTGGGCTGTGTG
CACGAACCCCCCGTTCAGCCCGACCGCTGCGCCTTATCCGGTAACTATCGTCTTGAGTCCAACCCGGTAA
GACACGACTTATCGCCACTGGCAGCAGCCACTGGTAACAGGATTAGCAGAGCGAGGTATGTAGGCGGTGC
TACAGAGTTCTTGAAGTGGTGGCCTAACTACGGCTACACTAGAAGAACAGTATTTGGTATCTGCGCTCTG
CTGAAGCCAGTTACCTTCGGAAAAAGAGTTGGTAGCTCTTGATCCGGCAAACAAACCACCGCTGGTAGCG
GTGGTTTTTTTGTTTGCAAGCAGCAGATTACGCGCAGAAAAAAAGGATCTCAAGAAGATCCTTTGATCTT
TTCTACGGGGTCTGACGCTCAGTGGAACGAAAACTCACGTTAAGGGATTTTGGTCATGAGATTATCAAAA
AGGATCTTCACCTAGATCCTTTTAAATTAAAAATGAAGTTTTAAATCAATCTAAAGTATATATGAGTAAA
CTTGGTCTGACAGTTACCAATGCTTAATCAGTGAGGCACCTATCTCAGCGATCTGTCTATTTCGTTCATC
CATAGTTGCCTGACTCCCCGTCGTGTAGATAACTACGATACGGGAGGGCTTACCATCTGGCCCCAGTGCT
GCAATGATACCGCGAGACCCACGCTCACCGGCTCCAGATTTATCAGCAATAAACCAGCCAGCCGGAAGGG
CCGAGCGCAGAAGTGGTCCTGCAACTTTATCCGCCTCCATCCAGTCTATTAATTGTTGCCGGGAAGCTAG
AGTAAGTAGTTCGCCAGTTAATAGTTTGCGCAACGTTGTTGCCATTGCTACAGGCATCGTGGTGTCACGC
TCGTCGTTTGGTATGGCTTCATTCAGCTCCGGTTCCCAACGATCAAGGCGAGTTACATGATCCCCCATGT
TGTGCAAAAAAGCGGTTAGCTCCTTCGGTCCTCCGATCGTTGTCAGAAGTAAGTTGGCCGCAGTGTTATC
ACTCATGGTTATGGCAGCACTGCATAATTCTCTTACTGTCATGCCATCCGTAAGATGCTTTTCTGTGACT
GGTGAGTACTCAACCAAGTCATTCTGAGAATAGTGTATGCGGCGACCGAGTTGCTCTTGCCCGGCGTCAA
TACGGGATAATACCGCGCCACATAGCAGAACTTTAAAAGTGCTCATCATTGGAAAACGTTCTTCGGGGCG
AAAACTCTCAAGGATCTTACCGCTGTTGAGATCCAGTTCGATGTAACCCACTCGTGCACCCAACTGATCT
TCAGCATCTTTTACTTTCACCAGCGTTTCTGGGTGAGCAAAAACAGGAAGGCAAAATGCCGCAAAAAAGG
GAATAAGGGCGACACGGAAATGTTGAATACTCATACTCTTCCTTTTTCAATATTATTGAAGCATTTATCA
GGGTTATTGTCTCATGAGCGGATACATATTTGAATGTATTTAGAAAAATAAACAAATAGGGGTTCCGCGC
ACATTTCCCCGAAAAGTGCCACCTGACGTCTAAGAAACCATTATTATCATGACATTAACCTATAAAAATA
GGCGTATCACGAGGCCCTTTCGTCTCGCGCGTTTCGGTGATGACGGTGAAAACCTCTGACACATGCAGCT
CCCGGAGACGGTCACAGCTTGTCTGTAAGCGGATGCCGGGAGCAGACAAGCCCGTCAGGGCGCGTCAGCG
GGTGTTGGCGGGTGTCGGGGCTGGCTTAACTATGCGGCATCAGAGCAGATTGTACTGAGAGTGCACCATA
TGCGGTGTGAAATACCGCACAGATGCGTAAGGAGAAAATACCGCATCAGGCGCCATTCGCCATTCAGGCT
GCGCAACTGTTGGGAAGGGCGATCGGTGCGGGCCTCTTCGCTATTACGCCAGCTGGCGAAAGGGGGATGT
GCTGCAAGGCGATTAAGTTGGGTAACGCCAGGGTTTTCCCAGTCACGACGTTGTAAAACGACGGCCAGTG
CCAAGCTTTGTTTAAAAATATAACAAAATTGTGATCCCACAAAATGAAGTGGGGCAAAATCAAATAATTA
ATAGTGTCCGTAAACTTGTTGGTCTTCAACTTTTTGAGGAACACGTTGGACGGCAAATCCGTGACTATAA
CACAAGTTGATTTAATAATTTTAGCCAACACGTCGGGCTGCGTGTTTTTTGCCGACGCGTCTGTGTACAC
GTTGATTAACTGGTCGATTAAACTGTTGAAATAATTTAATTTTTGGTTCTTCTTTAAATCTGTGATGAAA
TTTTTTAAAATAACTTTAAATTCTTCATTGGTAAAAAATGCCACGTTTTGCAACTTGTGAGGGTCTAATA
TGAGGTCAAACTCAGTAGGAGTTTTATCCAAAAAAGAAAACATGATTACGTCTGTACACGAACGCGTATT
AACGCAGAGTGCAAAGTATAAGAGGGTTAAAAAATATATTTTACGCACCATATACGCATCGGGTTGATAT
CGTTAATATGGATCAATTTGAACAGTTGATTAACGTGTCTCTGCTCAAGTCTTTGATCAAAACGCAAATC
GACGAAAATGTGTCGGACAATATCAAGTCGATGAGCGAAAAACTAAAAAGGCTAGAATACGACAATCTCA
CAGACAGCGTTGAGATATACGGTATTCACGACAGCAGGCTGAATAATAAAAAAATTAGAAACTATTATTT
AACCCTAGAAAGATAATCATATTGTGACGTACGTTAAAGATAATCATGCGTAAAATTGACGCATGTGTTT
TATCGGTCTGTATATCGAGGTTTATTTATTAATTTGAATAGATATTAAGTTTTATTATATTTACACTTAC
ATACTAATAATAAATTCAACAAACAATTTATTTATGTTTATTTATTTATTAAAAAAAACAAAAACTCAAA
ATTTCTTCTATAAAGTAACAAAACTTTTAAACATTCTCTCTTTTACAAAAATAAACTTATTTTGTACTTT
AAAAACAGTCATGTTGTATTATAAAATAAGTAATTAGCTTAACTTATACATAATAGAAACAAATTATACT
TATTAGTCAGTCAGAAACAACTTTGGCACATATCAATATTATGCTCTCGACAAATAACTTTTTTGCATTT
TTTGCACGATGCATTTGCCTTTCGCCTTATTTTAGAGGGGCAGTAAGTACAGTAAGTACGTTTTTTCATT
ACTGGCTCTTCAGTACTGTCATCTGATGTACCAGGCACTTCATTTGGCAAAATATTAGAGATATTATCGC
GCAAATATCTCTTCAAAGTAGGAGCTTCTAAACGCTTACGCATAAACGATGACGTCAGGCTCATGTAAAG
GTTTCTCATAAATTTTTTGCGACTTTGAACCTTTTCTCCCTTGCTACTGACATTATGGCTGTATATAATA
AAAGAATTTATGCAGGCAATGTTTATCATTCCGTACAATAATGCCATAGGCCACCTATTCGTCTTCCTAC
TGCAGGTCATCACAGAACACATTTGGTCTAGCGTGTCCACTCCGCCTTTAGTTTGATTATAATACATAAC
CATTTGCGGTTTACCGGTACTTTCGTTGATAGAAGCATCCTCATCACAAGATGATAATAAGTATACCATC
TTAGCTGGCTTCGGTTTATATGAGACGAGAGTAAGGGGTCCGTCAAAACAAAACATCGATGTTCCCACTG
GCCTGGAGCGACTGTTTTTCAGTACTTCCGGTATCTCGCGTTTGTTTGATCGCACGGTTCCCACAATGGT
TAATTCGAGCTCGCCCGGGCTCCTAGGAGATCTTCATCACAAACGAAACTATTATAATCGTCTTCAGGGG
AACGGTAGCATCATATCTGTCACCAGTCAGTCGGATTCCTTTCTTTCGGCATAAATTATGCTCGGGTGAC
GAGACGAGTTGAAAATCCCGTAAATTAAAACATATACCACACTCGCCGTCCTAGACGACGACGACGACGA
CGATTCCCAAGGAATTGAACCCTTCATTTGCATTTCACTACCGCTCTGAGAGATGCAAAGCGCGCCAGAC
AGTCGATCGAATCTGCAGACCAGAGAGTCACATCAAGAATGTTGACATTCCACCAGAAGACTCTAATTAT
TCTTCGCTCGACTGGGAAAACTGTTAACAACTGCTCGAGTGTGGTCGGAGCGGCTCACAGTGCGTTTTCC
CGTAGACAAAAATCAAATTTCATGGTATTTTTCGGCGATAAACAGTAAGTTAAAGGGAACCCGAATTTAG
TGCTATATAATTTAATTCCACTAGAGTTTGTATCCTTTGATAGATACGCGTATTTCGACCTCAACTGCAA
GGCCGTCGTGTACTAGACTTGACTAATCCAGACTGGTCTTTTAGTTATGACTTCTGTCCACATCTCCATA
CATTCAACGCACTGTGCGGCTGTGCTGTGCGACTCCGTCGAGTCGACCAACATAGTTGAAACAAATTGAA
TATTTAATTGATCGTTATAGGAATGGTGTTAGATGAGTCATCCTTTACAGTAAGCACATACAGTATTATA
ATTGAAGATCGTCGGCAGATAGGTGTGTAGGGTAGAGTATCAGCAATAAGTTGGGACGTTTGACTTTTTG
TAGGTAGACAAAAACTAAACTTTTTTTCGCTTCTCTATGTGTGCCCCTGGGTAGCGTTCCGTTCCGATTG
GGGTGCGAACGAATGAAATCGCCCATCGAGTTGATACGTCCATCCATCGCTAGAACCGCGTTCGCTGTAG
AAGACTATATAAGAGCAGAGGCAAGAGTAGTGAAATGCGGGATTCGCTCTCGACGAGTCTTAGAGCTATG
CTGGAAACAGCATAGCAAGTTAAGATAAGGCTAGTCCGTTATCAACTTGAAAAAGTGGCACCGAGTCGGT
GCTTTTTTTGGTGGTTGTTCATCGATTCCTAATATTGCAGTGAAGCAGTTTGTTGTGCATGGCGAAGATA
AGGTTAGGGCGAGGAATGCCTTGGAAATAAGCGGCACTGGGCCGTATGAATAAAAAGCGTTGAACTTTAC
TACATGTAGCATCTACTCAAAAACAAAATCCACAAAGTTTACTACACTTTTGGTATGAATAAAAACCTTT
TCGAACATGTAGTACCTACTACTTTAAGAAAATTCTATTCAAAGTACAGAGTAATGCTGCATGTTAAGAA
AATTCCATTCAGAGTGACTCTTGAAATCAATAAAATCATGCATATATGCCAAATTTGTCACTTATTCACG
TGACAAATTATGTGAAAATATGAATATTACTACATTCCCGCTATGCATCGCGTAATCGATCATGAAATTT
ATGTTGGTTATGTAACTTTACAGTATTCCCTTTATGTGCATGTGAATTTTATAATGATTTGACAACAAGG
ATTTTCCTTAGAATTTTCGAATTTTAGCTAGAAATCTGTATCCTATGAATGAATCTTGAGATAACAGCAA
TTGTAACATTATAAAGTTCCTAACATTTTCAAGATTCCAGTATTGAGTCGCGATCGCTTAATTAACCGCG
GATATGTCTTGCCGAAGCACATTAACCCAAGCCATTTATATATCAAGTACAAGTTGATTTGATTCTAGTG
ATGGACTGACACGAATCTATGGCACTGTTGCAGAGCTTACAAACAGGTACCCGGAGTCGCTTCAATTATT
CAATCATCCATTCAAAAACTTCCATCTCTTCCAATTAGCCAATATTCAAATTGGAATCCAGCCAGCCGAC
GGAGGCAGATGGTCTACCTGGCAACTATAGAGTTTCCATGTTTCCAGACTTTCCCTCCCGGTAAACGGAG
ACAAAACGACAGACGTAAGTAGGTACATATGCATACCGCACGGACAAATCAAATTTGTCTGGCAGCTCCA
ATTAGAGTCGTTAAAAATTTAACGATGCGCTAAATAACTTCAAGCTATTTGTCTCGCTGGATTGGCTTCG
AGTGGTAAGATCCTATCAAATGCCGAAAACAAAAAACTTTCTTCTTAATTGTTCGTTCTTCAACACCTCT
CCATGGTGATAACGGATACGGTTTCATTGTCAGCATCCATCCTCCGAAAAATACATTACGCCTTGAAATA
TGCAATCGCAAACACGGATCTGTTTGGAACATTTATTTTACTATGAAGAGATGCGATAGGTAATATTTAT
TTGAGCGTTTAAGATACTCATTGTTCTCTCAAAGAATGTCATTGAAAGCCAACGAGGTCAAATCAAATAT
TATAATAAAAAGGTCAAAGAGGACTAACTTAAAGCTCTCTTTATGGATAGGAAAAAATATTTTCGCCCAT
CGCTAGAACTTTTACCGTTTCCATTGAGTATATAACTAAGATGAATGAGGCTAATTGATGGACAACATTT
CCAAGGTTAGTCTTAGAGCTATGCTGGAAACAGCATAGCAAGTTAAGATAAGGCTAGTCCGTTATCAACT
TGAAAAAGTGGCACCGAGTCGGTGCTTTTTTTAAGATGCTTCGGCAATTAATAATAAGGAATGGTAAAGC
ATTCTTCAAATGTTACTATGTTCTCAAATTTTCAAGAATTAGGTATTCAAGAAATTCTTTCAGGCATATT
CCATAATCTGCACAAGCAGCTACTTTAGAAATTATTGCCGGGCTTAAATTATATGTACAACATTTCCTGA
GTATTTTCTGACAAAAATTCTCACAAGGGAAGGTCACGATGGAGTTACACGGGGTTTTTAACCGGACTAT
TTTTGTTAGATTCTACATGTCGAAATATGAAAAACCCCAAAGCCTTTCGGGTGATGGACCAGTGGTGTAG
CCAGGAGGGGCTCTGAAAGGGGTAATTTTGTACGTATATTATATTATTAAGCTAATTGGAAATTTGACAA
AAATATTTTTTTAGTATTTATTGTGATGGTAGAGAACAAAATTGACATTAATGTACGTTTGAAATGTATT
TGCCATGCCTTTGGCGTACTAACATGGAGTATGGACACCAAAACCGATTTCGGCCTTTTGGGCCCGGCGC
GCCAATTCGAGCTCGCCCGGGGATCTAATTCAATTAGAGACTAATTCAATTAGAGCTAATTCAATTAGGA
TCCAAGCTTATCGATTTCGAACCCTCGACCGCCGGAGTATAAATAGAGGCGCTTCGTCTACGGAGCGACA
ATTCAATTCAAACAAGCAAAGTGAACACGTCGCTAAGCGAAAGCTAAGCAAATAAACAAGCGCAGCTGAA
CAAGCTAAACAATCGGGGTACCGCTAGAGTCGACGGTACGATCCACCGGTCGCCACCATGGTGAGCAAGG
GCGAGGAGGTCATCAAAGAGTTCATGCGCTTCAAGGTGCGCATGGAGGGCTCCATGAACGGCCACGAGTT
CGAGATCGAGGGCGAGGGCGAGGGCCGCCCCTACGAGGGCACCCAGACCGCCAAGCTGAAGGTGACCAAG
GGCGGCCCCCTGCCCTTCGCCTGGGACATCCTGTCCCCCCAGTTCATGTACGGCTCCAAGGCGTACGTGA
AGCACCCCGCCGACATCCCCGATTACAAGAAGCTGTCCTTCCCCGAGGGCTTCAAGTGGGAGCGCGTGAT
GAACTTCGAGGACGGCGGTCTGGTGACCGTGACCCAGGACTCCTCCCTGCAGGACGGCACGCTGATCTAC
AAGGTGAAGATGCGCGGCACCAACTTCCCCCCCGACGGCCCCGTAATGCAGAAGAAGACCATGGGCTGGG
AGGCCTCCACCGAGCGCCTGTACCCCCGCGACGGCGTGCTGAAGGGCGAGATCCACCAGGCCCTGAAGCT
GAAGGACGGCGGCCACTACCTGGTGGAGTTCAAGACCATCTACATGGCCAAGAAGCCCGTGCAACTGCCC
GGCTACTACTACGTGGACACCAAGCTGGACATCACCTCCCACAACGAGGACTACACCATCGTGGAACAGT
ACGAGCGCTCCGAGGGCCGCCACCACCTGTTCCTGGGGCATGGCACCGGCAGCACCGGCAGCGGCAGCTC
CGGCACCGCCTCCTCCGAGGACAACAACATGGCCGTTATCAAGGAATTTATGCGCTTCAAAGTTAGGATG
GAGGGATCCATGAACGGACATGAGTTCGAGATCGAGGGAGAGGGCGAGGGACGCCCGTATGAAGGCACAC
AAACAGCCAAACTCAAGGTCACCAAGGGCGGACCACTGCCCTTCGCCTGGGATATCCTGAGTCCCCAGTT
TATGTACGGCAGCAAGGCCTACGTTAAGCACCCCGCTGACATACCGGACTACAAAAAGCTGTCCTTTCCG
GAAGGCTTCAAGTGGGAGCGCGTGATGAATTTCGAAGACGGAGGACTGGTCACTGTGACCCAAGATAGCA
GTTTGCAGGACGGTACACTGATCTATAAGGTTAAAATGCGCGGCACTAACTTTCCGCCAGATGGCCCAGT
GATGCAGAAGAAGACCATGGGTTGGGAGGCATCCACCGAACGTCTGTACCCTCGAGACGGAGTGCTCAAG
GGCGAGATCCATCAGGCCCTCAAACTGAAAGATGGTGGTCACTACCTGGTCGAATTTAAGACCATTTACA
TGGCCAAGAAGCCGGTTCAGCTGCCCGGATATTATTATGTGGATACGAAACTGGATATAACTTCGCATAA
CGAAGACTACACCATTGTCGAGCAGTATGAGCGCAGCGAAGGCCGACATCACCTGTTCCTCTACGGCATG
GACGAGCTGTACAAGTAGGCGGCCGCGACTCTAGATCATAATCAGCCATACCACATTTGTAGAGGTTTTA
CTTGCTTTAAAAAACCTCCCACACCTCCCCCTGAACCTGAAACATAAAATGAATGCAATTGTTGTTGTTA
ACTTGTTTATTGCAGCTTATAATGGTTACAAATAAAGCAATAGCATCACAAATTTCACAAATAAAGCATT
TTTTTCACTGCATTCTAGTTGTGGTTTGTCCAAACTCATCAATGTATCTTAAAGCTTCTAGGCCGGCCGA
TCTCGGATCTGACAATGTTCAGTGCAGAGACTCGGCTACGCCTCGTGGACTTTGAAGTTGACCAACAATG
TTTATTCTTACCTCTAATAGTCCTCTGTGGCAAGGTCAAGATTCTGTTAGAAGCCAATGAAGAACCTGGT
TGTTCAATAACATTTTGTTCGTCTAATATTTCACTACCGCTTGACGTTGGCTGCACTTCATGTACCTCAT
CTATAAACGCTTCTTCTGTATCGCTCTGGACGTCATCTTCACTTACGTGATCTGATATTTCACTGTCAGA
ATCCTCACCAACAAGCTCGTCATCGCTTTGCAGAAGAGCAGAGAGGATATGCTCATCGTCTAAAGAACTA
CCCATTTTATTATATATTAGTCACGATATCTATAACAAGAAAATATATATATAATAAGTTATCACGTAAG
TAGAACATGAAATAACAATATAATTATCGTATGAGTTAAATCTTAAAAGTCACGTAAAAGATAATCATGC
GTCATTTTGACTCACGCGGTCGTTATAGTTCAAAATCAGTGACACTTACCGCATTGACAAGCACGCCTCA
CGGGAGCTCCAAGCGGCGACTGAGATGTCCTAAATGCACAGCGACGGATTCGCGCTATTTAGAAAGAGAG
AGCAATATTTCAAGAATGCATGCGTCAATTTTACGCAGACTATCTTTCTAGGGTTAAAAAAGATTTGCGC
TTTACTCGACCTAAACTTTAAACACGTCATAGAATCTTCGTTTGACAAAAACCACATTGTGGCCAAGCTG
TGTGACGCGACGCGCGCTAAAGAATGGCAAACCAAGTCGCGCGAGCGTCGACTCTAGAGGATCCCCGGGT
ACCGAGCTCGAATTCGTAATCATGTCATAGCTGTTTCCTGTGTGAAATTGTTATCCGCTCACAATTCCAC
ACAACATACGAGCCGGAAGCATAAAGTGTAAAGCCTGGGGTGCCTAATGAGTGAGCTAACTCACATTAAT
TGCGTTGCGCTCACTGCCCGCTTTCCAGTCGGGAAACCTGTCGTGCCAGCTGCATTAATGAATCGGCCAA
CGCGCGGGGAGAGGCGGTTTGCGTATTGGGCGCTCTTCCGCTTCCTCGCTCACTGACTCGCTGCGCTCGG
TCGTTCGGCTGCGGCGAGCGGTATCAGCTCACTCAAAGGCGGTAATACGGT
Features (pLannotate 1.2.2; 21 found; start..end, strand, type, name):
     95..683     -  rep_origin     ori: high-copy-number ColE1/pMB1/pBR322/pUC origin of replication
    854..1714    -  CDS            AmpR: β-lactamase; bla; confers resistance to ampicillin, carbenicillin, and related antibiotics
   1715..1819    -  promoter       AmpR promoter: bla
   1914..1949    +  CDS            rop (fragment): Rop protein, which maintains plasmids at low copy number; rop
   2051..2150    +  misc_feature   bom (fragment): basis of mobility region from pBR322
   2156..2310    -  CDS            lacZα (fragment): LacZα fragment of β-galactosidase; lacZ fragment
   2314..2781    -  CDS            LEF-9 (fragment): LEF9_NPVAC - Experimental evidence at protein level: Swiss-Prot protein existence level 1. Component of the viral DNA-dependent RNA polymerase which is composed of four equimolar subunits of LEF-4, LEF-8, LEF-9, and p47. Plays an essential role in late and very late gene expression. From Autographa californica nuclear polyhedrosis virus (AcMNPV).
   2808..3011    +  CDS            FP (fragment): FP25_NPVAC - Experimental evidence at protein level: Swiss-Prot protein existence level 1. From Autographa californica nuclear polyhedrosis virus (AcMNPV).
   5115..5182    +  misc_RNA       tracrRNA (fragment): trans-activating CRISPR RNA for the Streptococcus pyogenes CRISPR/Cas9 system
   6678..6745    +  misc_RNA       tracrRNA (fragment): trans-activating CRISPR RNA for the Streptococcus pyogenes CRISPR/Cas9 system
   7382..7504    +  promoter       hsp70 promoter (fragment): Drosophila melanogaster hsp70Bb promoter
   7548..8975    +  CDS            tdTomato: tdTomato is a basic (constitutively fluorescent) orange fluorescent protein published in 2004, derived from Discosoma sp.. It is reported to be a somewhat slowly-maturing tandem dimer with low acid sensitivity.
   8994..9077    +  CDS            large T antigen (fragment): large T antigen from SV40 (simian virus 40)
   9100..9221    +  polyA_signal   SV40 poly(A) signal: SV40 polyadenylation signal
   9924..10064   +  CDS            FP (fragment): FP25_NPVAC - Experimental evidence at protein level: Swiss-Prot protein existence level 1. From Autographa californica nuclear polyhedrosis virus (AcMNPV).
  10057..10095   -  misc_feature   MCS (fragment): pUC18/19 multiple cloning site
  10128..10144   -  protein_bind   lac operator: The lac repressor binds to the lac operator to inhibit transcription in E. coli. This inhibition can be relieved by adding lactose or isopropyl-β-D-thiogalactopyranoside (IPTG). lac repressor encoded by lacI
  10152..10182   -  promoter       lac promoter: promoter for the E. coli lac operon
  10197..10218   -  protein_bind   CAP binding site: CAP binding activates transcription in the presence of cAMP. E. coli catabolite activator protein
  10231..10323   -  CDS            lacI (fragment): lac repressor; lacI; The lac repressor binds to the lac operator to inhibit transcription in E. coli. This inhibition can be relieved by adding lactose or isopropyl-β-D-thiogalactopyranoside (IPTG).
  10325..10411   -  rep_origin     RSF ori (fragment): Plasmids containing the RSF 1030 origin of replication can be propagated in E. coli cells that contain additional plasmids with compatible origins.
