[The description below was written by a language model from this plasmid's Addgene catalogue record and pLannotate feature annotations shown in this document.]
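Description:
OA-1055J is a piggyBac transposon plasmid for germline transformation of the mosquito Aedes aegypti, built to deliver guide RNAs against the sex-determination gene Intersex. It is maintained in E. coli as a high-copy plasmid through a ColE1/pUC-type origin and selected with ampicillin via the β-lactamase gene. The remaining bacterial annotations (lac promoter/operator, lacZα, lacI, rop, bom and RSF ori fragments) are remnants of the cloning backbone. The short baculovirus-derived fragments annotated as FP25 and LEF-9 flank the cargo. They probably reflect the AcMNPV genomic context from which piggyBac was originally cloned, so they likely mark the neighbourhood of the transposon arms, although the terminal repeats themselves are not annotated in the feature table.

The payload consists of two gRNAs targeting Intersex. The feature table shows two Streptococcus pyogenes Cas9 scaffold (tracrRNA-derived) segments in the same orientation about 1.5 kb apart, consistent with two separate guide expression units. The catalogue describes these as U6-driven, but the U6 promoters are not annotated and their species of origin is not stated. Downstream lies the transformation marker: tdTomato followed by an SV40 polyadenylation region. It is driven by what the record calls 3xP3, an eye-specific artificial promoter. The hsp70 promoter fragment detected just upstream of the reporter is probably the minimal core promoter normally paired with the 3xP3 binding sites.

The plasmid carries no Cas9 or transposase, so it would be integrated with a separately supplied piggyBac transposase, and transgenic animals identified by red fluorescence. The resulting gRNA line is presumably combined with a Cas9 source to disrupt Intersex, in line with the associated work on targeting sex determination to suppress mosquito populations.
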