Addgene plasmid #200251: OA-1055J
Purpose: pBac-U6-gRNA(Intersex)-3xp3-tdTomato
Depositing lab: Omar Akbari. Depositing organization: University of California, San Diego (UCSD). Publication: Targeting Sex Determination to Suppress Mosquito Populations. Li M, Kandul NP, Sun R, Yang T, Benetta ED, Brogan DJ, Antoshechkin I, Sanchez C HM, Zhan Y, DeBeaubien NA, Loh YM, Su MP, Montell C, Marshall JM, Akbari OS. bioRxiv. 2023 Nov 15:2023.04.18.537404. doi: 10.1101/2023.04.18.537404. Preprint. PubMed 37131747.
Backbone
  Vector backbone: piggyBac
  Backbone size w/o insert (bp): 7153
  Total vector size (bp): 10398
  Vector type: Insect Expression
  Selectable markers: tdTomato
Growth in bacteria
  Bacterial resistance: Ampicillin, 100 μg/mL
  Growth temperature: 37°C
  Growth strain: DH5alpha
  Copy number: High Copy
Gene/Insert
  Gene/Insert name: 2 gRNAs targeting Intersex gene
  gRNA/shRNA sequence: gcgggattcgctctcgacga, ggacaacatttccaaggtta
  Species: Aedes aegypti
  Insert size (bp): 8309
Terms and licenses: Academic/Nonprofit Terms; Industry Terms: Not Available to Industry
Depositor comments: Please visit https://doi.org/10.1101/2023.04.18.537404 for bioRxiv preprint.
How to cite: OA-1055J was a gift from Omar Akbari (Addgene plasmid # 200251 ; http://n2t.net/addgene:200251 ; RRID:Addgene_200251)
